Addgene plasmid #142185: TFORF2076
Purpose: Lentiviral vector for overexpressing transcription factor ORFs with unique 24-bp barcodes. Barcodes facilitate identification of transcription factors in pooled screens.
Depositing lab: Feng Zhang. Depositing organization: Broad Institute. Publication: A transcription factor atlas of directed differentiation. Joung J, Ma S, Tay T, Geiger-Schuller KR, Kirchgatterer PC, Verdine VK, Guo B, Arias-Garcia MA, Allen WE, Singh A, Kuksenko O, Abudayyeh OO, Gootenberg JS, Fu Z, Macrae RK, Buenrostro JD, Regev A, Zhang F. Cell. 2023 Jan 5;186(1):209-229.e26. doi: 10.1016/j.cell.2022.11.026. PubMed 36608654.
Backbone
  Vector backbone: pLX_TRC317
  Backbone manufacturer: Broad Institute Genetic Perturbation Platform
  Backbone size w/o insert (bp): 8264
  Vector type: Mammalian Expression, Lentiviral
  Selectable markers: Puromycin
Growth in bacteria
  Bacterial resistance: Ampicillin, 100 μg/mL
  Growth temperature: 37°C
  Growth strain: NEB Stable
  Copy number: High Copy
Gene/Insert
  Gene/Insert name: MYB
  Species: H. sapiens (human)
  Insert size (bp): 1769
  Entrez Gene: MYB (a.k.a. Cmyb, c-myb, c-myb_CDS, efg)
  Promoter: EF1a
  Cloning method: Unknown
  Sequencing primers: 5′ GGGTGGAGACTGAAGTTAGGCCAG; 3′ CACATAGCGTAAAAGGAGCAACATAG
Terms and licenses: Academic/Nonprofit Terms; Industry Terms: Not Available to Industry
Depositor comments: NM_001161657,ENST00000525369 . The transcription factor ORF portion of this plasmid was synthesized by Genewiz. Please test multiple small colonies in case of plasmid recombination. To make this collection available in a timely manner, a portion of this collection was not fully sequenced by Addgene. If an Addgene verified full plasmid sequence is not available, please contact us prior to placing an order to request the full sequence.
How to cite: TFORF2076 was a gift from Feng Zhang (Addgene plasmid # 142185 ; http://n2t.net/addgene:142185 ; RRID:Addgene_142185)
