[The description below was written by a language model from this plasmid's Addgene catalogue record and pLannotate feature annotations shown in this document.]
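Description:
TFORF2076 is a lentiviral mammalian expression plasmid built on the pLX_TRC317 backbone. It belongs to a barcoded transcription factor ORF collection and carries human MYB, which encodes a sequence-specific transcriptional activator involved in the proliferation and differentiation of hematopoietic progenitors. In bacteria it is maintained through a high-copy ColE1/pUC-type origin and selected with ampicillin via the bla gene. An f1 origin and remnants of a lac/lacZα cloning region with T3 and T7 promoters are also annotated in the backbone. The depositor notes that the plasmid can recombine, as is common for LTR-containing vectors.

The viral portion has a third-generation, self-inactivating layout. An RSV promoter drives a truncated HIV-1 5' LTR, followed by the Ψ packaging signal with a partial gag sequence, the RRE for Rev-dependent export of the genomic RNA, a cPPT/CTS element, and a ΔU3 3' LTR followed by an SV40 polyadenylation signal. Two expression units lie between the LTRs. SV40 early promoter/origin sequences precede a puromycin N-acetyltransferase gene, which allows selection of transduced cells. Downstream, the human EF-1α promoter drives the MYB ORF, and a WPRE follows to enhance transcript stability and expression.

The annotated MYB match is somewhat shorter than the stated insert size, and the ORF was produced by gene synthesis against a specific MYB transcript isoform. The unique 24-bp barcode described for the collection is not annotated in the feature table, so its exact position cannot be stated. A short fragment matching the U6 promoter is annotated between the ORF and the WPRE. The construct is intended for MYB overexpression, including in pooled screens where barcode readout identifies which transcription factor each cell received.
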