Features (pLannotate 1.2.2; 31 found; start..end, strand, type, name):
      5..231     +  promoter       RSV promoter: Rous sarcoma virus enhancer/promoter
    232..412     +  LTR            5' LTR (truncated): truncated 5' long terminal repeat (LTR) from HIV-1
    459..584     +  misc_feature   HIV-1 Ψ: packaging signal of human immunodeficiency virus type 1
    568..931     +  CDS            HIV-1 gag (fragment): gag protein from human immunodeficiency virus 1; gag
   1077..1310    +  misc_feature   RRE: The Rev response element (RRE) of HIV-1 allows for Rev-dependent mRNA export from the nucleus to the cytoplasm.
   1687..1713    +  CDS            Rev (fragment): human immunodeficiency virus 1 (HIV-1) Rev protein; rev; enhances nuclear export of unspliced and incompletely spliced viral mRNAs
   1720..1743    +  promoter       SV40 promoter (fragment): SV40 early promoter
   1744..1815    +  promoter       SV40 promoter (fragment): SV40 enhancer and early promoter
   1839..1974    +  rep_origin     SV40 ori: SV40 origin of replication
   2020..2616    +  CDS            PuroR (fragment): puromycin N-acetyltransferase; pac from Streptomyces; confers resistance to puromycin
   2665..2782    +  misc_feature   cPPT/CTS: central polypurine tract and central termination sequence of HIV-1
   2847..2913    +  CDS            small t antigen (fragment): SV40 (simian virus 40) small t antigen
   2920..4098    +  promoter       EF-1α promoter: strong constitutive promoter for human elongation factor EF-1α
   4115..5779    +  CDS            MYB (fragment): MYB_HUMAN - Experimental evidence at protein level: Swiss-Prot protein existence level 1. Transcriptional activator; DNA-binding protein that specifically recognize the sequence 5'-YAAC[GT]G-3'. Plays an important role in the control of proliferation and differentiation of hematopoietic progenitor cells. From Homo sapiens (Human).
   5795..5848    +  promoter       U6 promoter (fragment): RNA polymerase III promoter for human U6 snRNA
   5890..6478    +  misc_feature   WPRE: woodchuck hepatitis virus posttranscriptional regulatory element
   6529..6548    +  misc_feature   cPPT/CTS (fragment): central polypurine tract and central termination sequence of HIV-1
   6550..6783    +  LTR            3' LTR (ΔU3): self-inactivating 3' long terminal repeat (LTR) from HIV-1
   6861..6982    +  polyA_signal   SV40 poly(A) signal: SV40 polyadenylation signal
   7022..7157    +  rep_origin     SV40 ori: SV40 origin of replication
   7178..7196    -  promoter       T7 promoter: promoter for bacteriophage T7 RNA polymerase
   7204..7359    +  CDS            lacZα (fragment): LacZα fragment of β-galactosidase; lacZ fragment
   7364..7792    +  rep_origin     f1 ori (sequence partly withheld): f1 bacteriophage origin of replication; arrow indicates direction of (+) strand synthesis
   7845..7949    +  promoter       AmpR promoter: bla
   7950..8810    +  CDS            AmpR: β-lactamase; bla; confers resistance to ampicillin, carbenicillin, and related antibiotics
   8981..9569    +  rep_origin     ori: high-copy-number ColE1/pMB1/pBR322/pUC origin of replication
   9752..9844    +  CDS            lacI (fragment): lac repressor; lacI; The lac repressor binds to the lac operator to inhibit transcription in E. coli. This inhibition can be relieved by adding lactose or isopropyl-β-D-thiogalactopyranoside (IPTG).
   9857..9878    +  protein_bind   CAP binding site: CAP binding activates transcription in the presence of cAMP. E. coli catabolite activator protein
   9893..9923    +  promoter       lac promoter: promoter for the E. coli lac operon
   9931..9947    +  protein_bind   lac operator: The lac repressor binds to the lac operator to inhibit transcription in E. coli. This inhibition can be relieved by adding lactose or isopropyl-β-D-thiogalactopyranoside (IPTG). lac repressor encoded by lacI
   9992..10010   +  promoter       T3 promoter: promoter for bacteriophage T3 RNA polymerase
>Addgene plasmid #142185 | TFORF2076 | addgene full sequence | sequence record 397719 | Addgene NGS Result
TTAATGTAGTCTTATGCAATACTCTTGTAGTCTTGCAACATGGTAACGATGAGTTAGCAACATGCCTTAC
AAGGAGAGAAAAAGCACCGTGCATGCCGATTGGTGGAAGTAAGGTGGTACGATCGTGCCTTATTAGGAAG
GCAACAGACGGGTCTGACATGGATTGGACGAACCACTGAATTGCCGCATTGCAGAGATATTGTATTTAAG
TGCCTAGCTCGATACATAAACGGGTCTCTCTGGTTAGACCAGATCTGAGCCTGGGAGCTCTCTGGCTAAC
TAGGGAACCCACTGCTTAAGCCTCAATAAAGCTTGCCTTGAGTGCTTCAAGTAGTGTGTGCCCGTCTGTT
GTGTGACTCTGGTAACTAGAGATCCCTCAGACCCTTTTAGTCAGTGTGGAAAATCTCTAGCAGTGGCGCC
CGAACAGGGACTTGAAAGCGAAAGGGAAACCAGAGGAGCTCTCTCGACGCAGGACTCGGCTTGCTGAAGC
GCGCACGGCAAGAGGCGAGGGGCGGCGACTGGTGAGTACGCCAAAAATTTTGACTAGCGGAGGCTAGAAG
GAGAGAGATGGGTGCGAGAGCGTCAGTATTAAGCGGGGGAGAATTAGATCGCGATGGGAAAAAATTCGGT
TAAGGCCAGGGGGAAAGAAAAAATATAAATTAAAACATATAGTATGGGCAAGCAGGGAGCTAGAACGATT
CGCAGTTAATCCTGGCCTGTTAGAAACATCAGAAGGCTGTAGACAAATACTGGGACAGCTACAACCATCC
CTTCAGACAGGATCAGAAGAACTTAGATCATTATATAATACAGTAGCAACCCTCTATTGTGTGCATCAAA
GGATAGAGATAAAAGACACCAAGGAAGCTTTAGACAAGATAGAGGAAGAGCAAAACAAAAGTAAGACCAC
CGCACAGCAAGCGGCCGCTGATCTTCAGACCTGGAGGAGGAGATATGAGGGACAATTGGAGAAGTGAATT
ATATAAATATAAAGTAGTAAAAATTGAACCATTAGGAGTAGCACCCACCAAGGCAAAGAGAAGAGTGGTG
CAGAGAGAAAAAAGAGCAGTGGGAATAGGAGCTTTGTTCCTTGGGTTCTTGGGAGCAGCAGGAAGCACTA
TGGGCGCAGCGTCAATGACGCTGACGGTACAGGCCAGACAATTATTGTCTGGTATAGTGCAGCAGCAGAA
CAATTTGCTGAGGGCTATTGAGGCGCAACAGCATCTGTTGCAACTCACAGTCTGGGGCATCAAGCAGCTC
CAGGCAAGAATCCTGGCTGTGGAAAGATACCTAAAGGATCAACAGCTCCTGGGGATTTGGGGTTGCTCTG
GAAAACTCATTTGCACCACTGCTGTGCCTTGGAATGCTAGTTGGAGTAATAAATCTCTGGAACAGATTTG
GAATCACACGACCTGGATGGAGTGGGACAGAGAAATTAACAATTACACAAGCTTAATACACTCCTTAATT
GAAGAATCGCAAAACCAGCAAGAAAAGAATGAACAAGAATTATTGGAATTAGATAAATGGGCAAGTTTGT
GGAATTGGTTTAACATAACAAATTGGCTGTGGTATATAAAATTATTCATAATGATAGTAGGAGGCTTGGT
AGGTTTAAGAATAGTTTTTGCTGTACTTTCTATAGTGAATAGAGTTAGGCAGGGATATTCACCATTATCG
TTTCAGACCCACCTCCCAACCCCGAGGGGACCCATGCATTGCATCTCAATTAGTCAGCAACCAGGTGTGG
AAAGTCCCCAGGCTCCCCAGCAGGCAGAAGTATGCAAAGCATGCGTCTCAATTAGTCAGCAACCATAGTC
CCGCCCCTAACTCCGCCCATCCCGCCCCTAACTCCGCCCAGTTCCGCCCATTCTCCGCCCCATGGCTGAC
TAATTTTTTTTATTTATGCAGAGGCCGAGGCCGCCTCGGCCTCTGAGCTATTCCAGAAGTAGTGAGGAGG
CTTTTTTGGAGGCCTAGGCTTTTGCAAAAAGCTTTCTAGAGGTACCACCGGAGCTTACCATGACCGAGTA
CAAGCCCACGGTGCGCCTCGCCACCCGCGACGACGTCCCCAGGGCCGTACGCACCCTCGCCGCCGCGTTC
GCCGACTACCCCGCCACGCGCCACACCGTCGATCCGGACCGCCACATCGAGCGGGTCACCGAGCTGCAAG
AACTCTTCCTCACGCGCGTCGGGCTCGACATCGGCAAGGTGTGGGTCGCGGACGACGGCGCCGCCGTGGC
GGTCTGGACCACGCCGGAGAGCGTCGAAGCGGGGGCGGTGTTCGCCGAGATCGGCCCGCGCATGGCCGAG
TTGAGCGGTTCCCGGCTGGCCGCGCAGCAACAGATGGAAGGCCTCCTGGCGCCGCACCGGCCCAAGGAGC
CCGCGTGGTTCCTGGCCACCGTCGGCGTCTCGCCCGACCACCAGGGCAAGGGTCTGGGCAGCGCCGTCGT
GCTCCCCGGAGTGGAGGCGGCCGAGCGCGCCGGGGTGCCCGCCTTCCTGGAGACCTCCGCGCCCCGCAAC
CTCCCCTTCTACGAGCGGCTCGGCTTCACCGTCACCGCCGACGTCGAGGTGCCCGAAGGACCGCGCACCT
GGTGCATGACCCGCAAGCCCGGTGCCAGTTAACGAATTCTAGATCTTGAGACAAATGGCAGTATTCATCC
ACAATTTTAAAAGAAAAGGGGGGATTGGGGGGTACAGTGCAGGGGAAAGAATAGTAGACATAATAGCAAC
AGACATACAAACTAAAGAATTACAAAAACAAATTACAAAAATTCAAAATTTTCGGGTTTATTACAGGGAC
AGCAGAGATCCACTTTGGCGCCGGCTCGAGGCCTGCAGGTGCAAAGATGGATAAAGTTTTAAACAGAGAG
GAATCTTTGCAGCTAATGGACCTTCTAGGTCTTGAAAGGAGTGGGAATTGGCTCCGGTGCCCGTCAGTGG
GCAGAGCGCACATCGCCCACAGTCCCCGAGAAGTTGGGGGGAGGGGTCGGCAATTGAACCGGTGCCTAGA
GAAGGTGGCGCGGGGTAAACTGGGAAAGTGATGTCGTGTACTGGCTCCGCCTTTTTCCCGAGGGTGGGGG
AGAACCGTATATAAGTGCAGTAGTCGCCGTGAACGTTCTTTTTCGCAACGGGTTTGCCGCCAGAACACAG
GTAAGTGCCGTGTGTGGTTCCCGCGGGCCTGGCCTCTTTACGGGTTATGGCCCTTGCGTGCCTTGAATTA
CTTCCACCTGGCTGCAGTACGTGATTCTTGATCCCGAGCTTCGGGTTGGAAGTGGGTGGGAGAGTTCGAG
GCCTTGCGCTTAAGGAGCCCCTTCGCCTCGTGCTTGAGTTGAGGCCTGGCCTGGGCGCTGGGGCCGCCGC
GTGCGAATCTGGTGGCACCTTCGCGCCTGTCTCGCTGCTTTCGATAAGTCTCTAGCCATTTAAAATTTTT
GATGACCTGCTGCGACGCTTTTTTTCTGGCAAGATAGTCTTGTAAATGCGGGCCAAGATCTGCACACTGG
TATTTCGGTTTTTGGGGCCGCGGGCGGCGACGGGGCCCGTGCGTCCCAGCGCACATGTTCGGCGAGGCGG
GGCCTGCGAGCGCGGCCACCGAGAATCGGACGGGGGTAGTCTCAAGCTGGCCGGCCTGCTCTGGTGCCTG
GCCTCGCGCCGCCGTGTATCGCCCCGCCCTGGGCGGCAAGGCTGGCCCGGTCGGCACCAGTTGCGTGAGC
GGAAAGATGGCCGCTTCCCGGCCCTGCTGCAGGGAGCTCAAAATGGAGGACGCGGCGCTCGGGAGAGCGG
GCGGGTGAGTCACCCACACAAAGGAAAAGGGCCTTTCCGTCCTCAGCCGTCGCTTCATGTGACTCCACGG
AGTACCGGGCGCCGTCCAGGCACCTCGATTAGTTCTCGAGCTTTTGGAGTACGTCGTCTTTAGGTTGGGG
GGAGGGGTTTTATGCGATGGAGTTTCCCCACACTGAGTGGGTGGAGACTGAAGTTAGGCCAGCTTGGCAC
TTGATGTAATTCTCCTTGGAATTTGCCCTTTTTGAGTTTGGATCTTGGTTCATTCTCAAGCCTCAGACAG
TGGTTCAAAGTTTTTTTCTTCCATTTCAGGTGTCGTGAGGCTAGCACCGCCACCATGGCCCGAAGACCCC
GGCACAGCATATATAGCAGTGACGAGGATGATGAGGACTTTGAGATGTGTGACCATGACTATGATGGGCT
GCTTCCCAAGTCTGGAAAGCGTCACTTGGGGAAAACAAGGTGGACCCGGGAAGAGGATGAAAAACTGAAG
AAGCTGGTGGAACAGAATGGAACAGATGACTGGAAAGTTATTGCCAATTATCTCCCGAATCGAACAGATG
TGCAGTGCCAGCACCGATGGCAGAAAGTACTAAACCCTGAGCTCATCAAGGGTCCTTGGACCAAAGAAGA
AGATCAGAGAGTGATAGAGCTTGTACAGAAATACGGTCCGAAACGTTGGTCTGTTATTGCCAAGCACTTA
AAGGGGAGAATTGGAAAACAATGTAGGGAGAGGTGGCATAACCACTTGAATCCAGAAGTTAAGAAAACCT
CCTGGACAGAAGAGGAAGACAGAATTATTTACCAGGCACACAAGAGACTGGGGAACAGATGGGCAGAAAT
CGCAAAGCTACTGCCTGGACGAACTGATAATGCTATCAAGAACCACTGGAATTCTACAATGCGTCGGAAG
GTCGAACAGGAAGGTTATCTGCAGGAGTCTTCAAAAGCCAGCCAGCCAGCAGTGGCCACAAGCTTCCAGA
AGAACAGTCATTTGATGGGTTTTGCTCAGGCTCCGCCTACAGCTCAACTCCCTGCCACTGGCCAGCCCAC
TGTTAACAACGACTATTCCTATTACCACATTTCTGAAGCACAAAATGTCTCCAGTCATGTTCCATACCCT
GTAGCGTTACATGTAAATATAGTCAATGTCCCTCAGCCAGCTGCCGCAGCCATTCAGAGACACTATAATG
ATGAAGACCCTGAGAAGGAAAAGCGAATAAAGGAATTAGAATTGCTCCTAATGTCAACCGAGAATGAGCT
AAAAGGACAGCAGGTGCTACCATTCTTAAACACTTCCAGTAACCATGAAAACTCAGACTTGGAAATGCCT
TCTTTAACTTCCACCCCCCTCATTGGTCACAAATTGACTGTTACAACACCATTTCATAGAGACCAGACTG
TGAAAACTCAAAAGGAAAATACTGTTTTTAGAACCCCAGCTATCAAAAGGTCAATCTTAGAAAGCTCTCC
AAGAACTCCTACACCATTCAAACATGCACTTGCAGCTCAAGAAATTAAATACGGTCCCCTGAAGATGCTA
CCTCAGACACCCTCTCATCTAGTAGAAGATCTGCAGGATGTGATCAAACAGGAATCTGATGAATCTGGAA
TTGTTGCTGAGTTTCAAGAAAATGGACCACCCTTACTGAAGAAAATCAAACAAGAGGTGGAATCTCCAAC
TGATAAATCAGGAAACTTCTTCTGCTCACACCACTGGGAAGGGGACAGTCTGAATACCCAACTGTTCACG
CAGACCTCGCCTGTGGCAGATGCACCGAATATTCTTACAAGCTCCGTTTTAATGGCACCAGCATCAGAAG
ATGAAGACAATGTTCTCAAAGCATTTACAGTACCTAAAAACAGGTCCCTGGCGAGCCCCTTGCAGCCTTG
TAGCAGTACCTGGGAACCTGCATCCTGTGGAAAGATGGAGGAGCAGATGACATCTTCCAGTCAAGCTCGT
AAATACGTGAATGCATTCTCAGCCCGGACGCTGGTCATGTAGTAATGAACTAGTCCGTAACTTGAAAGTA
TTTCGATTTCTTGGCTTTATATATCTTGTGGAAAGGACGAATCTACTAATTGACAGTCGTCCCAACGCGT
TAAGTCGACAATCAACCTCTGGATTACAAAATTTGTGAAAGATTGACTGGTATTCTTAACTATGTTGCTC
CTTTTACGCTATGTGGATACGCTGCTTTAATGCCTTTGTATCATGCTATTGCTTCCCGTATGGCTTTCAT
TTTCTCCTCCTTGTATAAATCCTGGTTGCTGTCTCTTTATGAGGAGTTGTGGCCCGTTGTCAGGCAACGT
GGCGTGGTGTGCACTGTGTTTGCTGACGCAACCCCCACTGGTTGGGGCATTGCCACCACCTGTCAGCTCC
TTTCCGGGACTTTCGCTTTCCCCCTCCCTATTGCCACGGCGGAACTCATCGCCGCCTGCCTTGCCCGCTG
CTGGACAGGGGCTCGGCTGTTGGGCACTGACAATTCCGTGGTGTTGTCGGGGAAATCATCGTCCTTTCCT
TGGCTGCTCGCCTGTGTTGCCACCTGGATTCTGCGCGGGACGTCCTTCTGCTACGTCCCTTCGGCCCTCA
ATCCAGCGGACCTTCCTTCCCGCGGCCTGCTGCCGGCTCTGCGGCCTCTTCCGCGTCTTCGCCTTCGCCC
TCAGACGAGTCGGATCTCCCTTTGGGCCGCCTCCCCGCGTCGACTTTAAGACCAATGACTTACAAGGCAG
CTGTAGATCTTAGCCACTTTTTAAAAGAAAAGGGGGGACTGGAAGGGCTAATTCACTCCCAACGAAGACA
AGATCTGCTTTTTGCTTGTACTGGGTCTCTCTGGTTAGACCAGATCTGAGCCTGGGAGCTCTCTGGCTAA
CTAGGGAACCCACTGCTTAAGCCTCAATAAAGCTTGCCTTGAGTGCTTCAAGTAGTGTGTGCCCGTCTGT
TGTGTGACTCTGGTAACTAGAGATCCCTCAGACCCTTTTAGTCAGTGTGGAAAATCTCTAGCAGTACGTA
TAGTAGTTCATGTCATCTTATTATTCAGTATTTATAACTTGCAAAGAAATGAATATCAGAGAGTGAGAGG
AACTTGTTTATTGCAGCTTATAATGGTTACAAATAAAGCAATAGCATCACAAATTTCACAAATAAAGCAT
TTTTTTCACTGCATTCTAGTTGTGGTTTGTCCAAACTCATCAATGTATCTTATCATGTCTGGCTCTAGCT
ATCCCGCCCCTAACTCCGCCCATCCCGCCCCTAACTCCGCCCAGTTCCGCCCATTCTCCGCCCCATGGCT
GACTAATTTTTTTTATTTATGCAGAGGCCGAGGCCGCCTCGGCCTCTGAGCTATTCCAGAAGTAGTGAGG
AGGCTTTTTTGGAGGCCTAGGGACGTACCCAATTCGCCCTATAGTGAGTCGTATTACGCGCGCTCACTGG
CCGTCGTTTTACAACGTCGTGACTGGGAAAACCCTGGCGTTACCCAACTTAATCGCCTTGCAGCACATCC
CCCTTTCGCCAGCTGGCGTAATAGCGAAGAGGCCCGCACCGATCGCCCTTCCCAACAGTTGCGCAGCCTG
AATGGCGAATGGG
[124 nt withheld, positions 7364-7487]
C
[91 nt withheld, positions 7489-7579]
A
[49 nt withheld, positions 7581-7629]
CCTTTGACGTTGGAGTCCACGTTCTTT
[37 nt withheld, positions 7657-7693]
ACCCTATCTCGGTCTATTCTTTTGATTTATAAGGGATTTTGCCGATTTCGGCCTATTGGTTAAAAAATGA
GCTGATTTAACAAAAATTTAACGCGAATTTTAACAAAATATTAACGCTTACAATTTAGGTGGCACTTTTC
GGGGAAATGTGCGCGGAACCCCTATTTGTTTATTTTTCTAAATACATTCAAATATGTATCCGCTCATGAG
ACAATAACCCTGATAAATGCTTCAATAATATTGAAAAAGGAAGAGTATGAGTATTCAACATTTCCGTGTC
GCCCTTATTCCCTTTTTTGCGGCATTTTGCCTTCCTGTTTTTGCTCACCCAGAAACGCTGGTGAAAGTAA
AAGATGCTGAAGATCAGTTGGGTGCACGAGTGGGTTACATCGAACTGGATCTCAACAGCGGTAAGATCCT
TGAGAGTTTTCGCCCCGAAGAACGTTTTCCAATGATGAGCACTTTTAAAGTTCTGCTATGTGGCGCGGTA
TTATCCCGTATTGACGCCGGGCAAGAGCAACTCGGTCGCCGCATACACTATTCTCAGAATGACTTGGTTG
AGTACTCACCAGTCACAGAAAAGCATCTTACGGATGGCATGACAGTAAGAGAATTATGCAGTGCTGCCAT
AACCATGAGTGATAACACTGCGGCCAACTTACTTCTGACAACGATCGGAGGACCGAAGGAGCTAACCGCT
TTTTTGCACAACATGGGGGATCATGTAACTCGCCTTGATCGTTGGGAACCGGAGCTGAATGAAGCCATAC
CAAACGACGAGCGTGACACCACGATGCCTGTAGCAATGGCAACAACGTTGCGCAAACTATTAACTGGCGA
ACTACTTACTCTAGCTTCCCGGCAACAATTAATAGACTGGATGGAGGCGGATAAAGTTGCAGGACCACTT
CTGCGCTCGGCCCTTCCGGCTGGCTGGTTTATTGCTGATAAATCTGGAGCCGGTGAGCGTGGGTCTCGCG
GTATCATTGCAGCACTGGGGCCAGATGGTAAGCCCTCCCGTATCGTAGTTATCTACACGACGGGGAGTCA
GGCAACTATGGATGAACGAAATAGACAGATCGCTGAGATAGGTGCCTCACTGATTAAGCATTGGTAACTG
TCAGACCAAGTTTACTCATATATACTTTAGATTGATTTAAAACTTCATTTTTAATTTAAAAGGATCTAGG
TGAAGATCCTTTTTGATAATCTCATGACCAAAATCCCTTAACGTGAGTTTTCGTTCCACTGAGCGTCAGA
CCCCGTAGAAAAGATCAAAGGATCTTCTTGAGATCCTTTTTTTCTGCGCGTAATCTGCTGCTTGCAAACA
AAAAAACCACCGCTACCAGCGGTGGTTTGTTTGCCGGATCAAGAGCTACCAACTCTTTTTCCGAAGGTAA
CTGGCTTCAGCAGAGCGCAGATACCAAATACTGTTCTTCTAGTGTAGCCGTAGTTAGGCCACCACTTCAA
GAACTCTGTAGCACCGCCTACATACCTCGCTCTGCTAATCCTGTTACCAGTGGCTGCTGCCAGTGGCGAT
AAGTCGTGTCTTACCGGGTTGGACTCAAGACGATAGTTACCGGATAAGGCGCAGCGGTCGGGCTGAACGG
GGGGTTCGTGCACACAGCCCAGCTTGGAGCGAACGACCTACACCGAACTGAGATACCTACAGCGTGAGCT
ATGAGAAAGCGCCACGCTTCCCGAAGGGAGAAAGGCGGACAGGTATCCGGTAAGCGGCAGGGTCGGAACA
GGAGAGCGCACGAGGGAGCTTCCAGGGGGAAACGCCTGGTATCTTTATAGTCCTGTCGGGTTTCGCCACC
TCTGACTTGAGCGTCGATTTTTGTGATGCTCGTCAGGGGGGCGGAGCCTATGGAAAAACGCCAGCAACGC
GGCCTTTTTACGGTTCCTGGCCTTTTGCTGGCCTTTTGCTCACATGTTCTTTCCTGCGTTATCCCCTGAT
TCTGTGGATAACCGTATTACCGCCTTTGAGTGAGCTGATACCGCTCGCCGCAGCCGAACGACCGAGCGCA
GCGAGTCAGTGAGCGAGGAAGCGGAAGAGCGCCCAATACGCAAACCGCCTCTCCCCGCGCGTTGGCCGAT
TCATTAATGCAGCTGGCACGACAGGTTTCCCGACTGGAAAGCGGGCAGTGAGCGCAACGCAATTAATGTG
AGTTAGCTCACTCATTAGGCACCCCAGGCTTTACACTTTATGCTTCCGGCTCGTATGTTGTGTGGAATTG
TGAGCGGATAACAATTTCACACAGGAAACAGCTATGACCATGATTACGCCAAGCGCGCAATTAACCCTCA
CTAAAGGGAACAAAAGCTGGAGCTGCAAGC
