>Addgene plasmid #142185 | TFORF2076 | depositor partial sequence | sequence record 278693 | Insert
ACCGCCACCATGGCCCGAAGACCCCGGCACAGCATATATAGCAGTGACGAGGATGATGAGGACTTTGAGA
TGTGTGACCATGACTATGATGGGCTGCTTCCCAAGTCTGGAAAGCGTCACTTGGGGAAAACAAGGTGGAC
CCGGGAAGAGGATGAAAAACTGAAGAAGCTGGTGGAACAGAATGGAACAGATGACTGGAAAGTTATTGCC
AATTATCTCCCGAATCGAACAGATGTGCAGTGCCAGCACCGATGGCAGAAAGTACTAAACCCTGAGCTCA
TCAAGGGTCCTTGGACCAAAGAAGAAGATCAGAGAGTGATAGAGCTTGTACAGAAATACGGTCCGAAACG
TTGGTCTGTTATTGCCAAGCACTTAAAGGGGAGAATTGGAAAACAATGTAGGGAGAGGTGGCATAACCAC
TTGAATCCAGAAGTTAAGAAAACCTCCTGGACAGAAGAGGAAGACAGAATTATTTACCAGGCACACAAGA
GACTGGGGAACAGATGGGCAGAAATCGCAAAGCTACTGCCTGGACGAACTGATAATGCTATCAAGAACCA
CTGGAATTCTACAATGCGTCGGAAGGTCGAACAGGAAGGTTATCTGCAGGAGTCTTCAAAAGCCAGCCAG
CCAGCAGTGGCCACAAGCTTCCAGAAGAACAGTCATTTGATGGGTTTTGCTCAGGCTCCGCCTACAGCTC
AACTCCCTGCCACTGGCCAGCCCACTGTTAACAACGACTATTCCTATTACCACATTTCTGAAGCACAAAA
TGTCTCCAGTCATGTTCCATACCCTGTAGCGTTACATGTAAATATAGTCAATGTCCCTCAGCCAGCTGCC
GCAGCCATTCAGAGACACTATAATGATGAAGACCCTGAGAAGGAAAAGCGAATAAAGGAATTAGAATTGC
TCCTAATGTCAACCGAGAATGAGCTAAAAGGACAGCAGGTGCTACCATTCTTAAACACTTCCAGTAACCA
TGAAAACTCAGACTTGGAAATGCCTTCTTTAACTTCCACCCCCCTCATTGGTCACAAATTGACTGTTACA
ACACCATTTCATAGAGACCAGACTGTGAAAACTCAAAAGGAAAATACTGTTTTTAGAACCCCAGCTATCA
AAAGGTCAATCTTAGAAAGCTCTCCAAGAACTCCTACACCATTCAAACATGCACTTGCAGCTCAAGAAAT
TAAATACGGTCCCCTGAAGATGCTACCTCAGACACCCTCTCATCTAGTAGAAGATCTGCAGGATGTGATC
AAACAGGAATCTGATGAATCTGGAATTGTTGCTGAGTTTCAAGAAAATGGACCACCCTTACTGAAGAAAA
TCAAACAAGAGGTGGAATCTCCAACTGATAAATCAGGAAACTTCTTCTGCTCACACCACTGGGAAGGGGA
CAGTCTGAATACCCAACTGTTCACGCAGACCTCGCCTGTGGCAGATGCACCGAATATTCTTACAAGCTCC
GTTTTAATGGCACCAGCATCAGAAGATGAAGACAATGTTCTCAAAGCATTTACAGTACCTAAAAACAGGT
CCCTGGCGAGCCCCTTGCAGCCTTGTAGCAGTACCTGGGAACCTGCATCCTGTGGAAAGATGGAGGAGCA
GATGACATCTTCCAGTCAAGCTCGTAAATACGTGAATGCATTCTCAGCCCGGACGCTGGTCATGTAGTAA
TGAACTAGTCCGTAACTTGAAAGTATTTCGATTTCTTGGCTTTATATATCTTGTGGAAAGGACGAATCTA
CTAATTGACAGTCGTCCCA
