>Addgene plasmid #142185 | TFORF2076 | depositor partial sequence | sequence record 278694 | Barcode
ATCTACTAATTGACAGTCGTCCCA
